>Addgene plasmid #103605 | LSB-hsa-miR-5196-5p | depositor full sequence | sequence record 196258 | Full Sequence
AATTGAGGGGATAACGCAGGAAAGAACATGTGAGCAAAAGGCCAGCAAAAGGCCAGGAACCGTAAAAAGG
CCGCGTTGCTGGCGTTTTTCCATAGGCTCCGCCCCCCTGACGAGCATCACAAAAATCGACGCTCAAGTCA
GAGGTGGCGAAACCCGACAGGACTATAAAGATACCAGGCGTTTCCCCCTGGAAGCTCCCTCGTGCGCTCT
CCTGTTCCGACCCTGCCGCTTACCGGATACCTGTCCGCCTTTCTCCCTTCGGGAAGCGTGGCGCTTTCTC
ATAGCTCACGCTGTAGGTATCTCAGTTCGGTGTAGGTCGTTCGCTCCAAGCTGGGCTGTGTGCACGAACC
CCCCGTTCAGCCCGACCGCTGCGCCTTATCCGGTAACTATCGTCTTGAGTCCAACCCGGTAAGACACGAC
TTATCGCCACTGGCAGCAGCCACTGGTAACAGGATTAGCAGAGCGAGGTATGTAGGCGGTGCTACAGAGT
TCTTGAAGTGGTGGCCTAACTACGGCTACACTAGAAGAACAGTATTTGGTATCTGCGCTCTGCTGAAGCC
AGTTACCTTCGGAAAAAGAGTTGGTAGCTCTTGATCCGGCAAACAAACCACCGCTGGTAGCGGTGGTTTT
TTTGTTTGCAAGCAGCAGATTACGCGCAGAAAAAAAGGATCTCAAGAAGATCCTTTGATCTTTTCTACGG
GGTCTGACGCTCAGTGGAACGAAAACTCACGTTAAGGGATTTTGGTCATGAGATTATCAAAAAGGATCTT
CACCTAGATCCTTTTAAATTAAAAATGAAGTTTTAAATCAATCTAAAGTATATATGAGTAAACTTGGTCT
GACAGTTACCAATGCTTAATCAGTGAGGCACCTATCTCAGCGATCTGTCTATTTCGTTCATCCATAGTTG
CCTGACTCCCCGTCGTGTAGATAACTACGATACGGGAGGGCTTACCATCTGGCCCCAGTGCTGCAATGAT
ACCGCGAGAACCACGCTCACCGGCTCCAGATTTATCAGCAATAAACCAGCCAGCCGGAAGGGCCGAGCGC
AGAAGTGGTCCTGCAACTTTATCCGCCTCCATCCAGTCTATTAATTGTTGCCGGGAAGCTAGAGTAAGTA
GTTCGCCAGTTAATAGTTTGCGCAACGTTGTTGCCATTGCTACAGGCATCGTGGTGTCACGCTCGTCGTT
TGGTATGGCTTCATTCAGCTCCGGTTCCCAACGATCAAGGCGAGTTACATGATCCCCCATGTTGTGCAAA
AAAGCGGTTAGCTCCTTCGGTCCTCCGATCGTTGTCAGAAGTAAGTTGGCCGCAGTGTTATCACTCATGG
TTATGGCAGCACTGCATAATTCTCTTACTGTCATGCCATCCGTAAGATGCTTTTCTGTGACTGGTGAGTA
CTCAACCAAGTCATTCTGAGAATAGTGTATGCGGCGACCGAGTTGCTCTTGCCCGGCGTCAATACGGGAT
AATACCGCGCCACATAGCAGAACTTTAAAAGTGCTCATCATTGGAAAACGTTCTTCGGGGCGAAAACTCT
CAAGGATCTTACCGCTGTTGAGATCCAGTTCGATGTAACCCACTCGTGCACCCAACTGATCTTCAGCATC
TTTTACTTTCACCAGCGTTTCTGGGTGAGCAAAAACAGGAAGGCAAAATGCCGCAAAAAAGGGAATAAGG
GCGACACGGAAATGTTGAATACTCATACTCTTCCTTTTTCAATATTATTGAAGCATTTATCAGGGTTATT
GTCTCATGAGCGGATACATATTTGAATGTAGCTCCGAATTTCTCGAGGGCTTGTCGACGACGGCGGTCTC
CGTCGTCAGGATCATGAATTCGACCCGCCTGCCACCATGACCGAGTACAAGCCCACGGTGCGCCTCGCCA
CCCGCGACGACGTCCCCCGGGCCGTACGCACCCTCGCCGCCGCGTTCGCCGACTACCCCGCCACGCGCCA
CACCGTCGACCCGGACCGCCACATCGAGCGGGTCACCGAGCTGCAAGAACTCTTCCTCACGCGCGTCGGG
CTCGACATCGGCAAGGTGTGGGTCGCGGACGACGGCGCCGCGGTGGCGGTCTGGACCACGCCGGAGAGCG
TCGAAGCGGGGGCGGTGTTCGCCGAGATCGGCCCGCGCATGGCCGAGTTGAGCGGTTCCCGGCTGGCCGC
GCAGCAACAGATGGAAGGCCTCCTGGCGCCGCACCGGCCCAAGGAGCCCGCGTGGTTCCTGGCCACCGTC
GGCGTCTCGCCCGACCACCAGGGCAAGGGTCTGGGCAGCGCCGTCGTGCTCCCCGGAGTGGAGGCGGCCG
AGCGCGCCGGGGTGCCCGCCTTCCTGGAGACATCCGCGCCCCGCAACCTCCCCTTCTACGAGCGGCTCGG
CTTCACCGTCACCGCCGACGTCGAGGTGCCCGAAGGACCGCGCACCTGGTGCATGACCCGCAAGCCCGGT
GCCTGATACGCGTGAATTCACTCCTCAGGTGCAGGCTGCCTATCAGAAGGTGGTGGCTGGTGTGGCCAAT
GCCCTGGCTCACAAATACCACTGAGATCTTTTTCCCTCTGCCAAAAATTATGGGGACATCATGAAGCCCC
TTGAGCATCTGACTTCTGGCTAATAAAGGAAATTTATTTTCATTGCAATAGTGTGTTGGAATTTTTTGTG
TCTCTCACTCGGAAGGACATATGGGAGGGCAAATCATTTAAAACATCAGAATGAGTATTTGGTTTAGAGT
TTGGCAACATATGCCCATATGCTGGCTGCCATGAACAAAGGTTGGCTATAAAGAGGTCATCAGTATATGA
AACAGCCCCCTGCTGTCCATTCCTTATTCCATAGAAAAGCCTTGACTTGAGGTTAGATTTTTTTTATATT
TTGTTTTGTGTTATTTTTTTCTTTAACATCCCTAAAATTTTCCTTACATGTTTTACTAGCCAGATTTTTC
CTCCTCTCCTGACTACTCCCAGTCATAGCTGTCCCTCTTCTCTTATGGAGATCCCTCGACCTGCAGCCCA
AGCTTGAATTCTCTAGAATTACCCTGTTATCCCTATGCTTGGTTTACCGAGCTCTTATTGGTTTTCAAAC
TTCATTGACTGTGCCCAACGCGCCTGGGAGCTCACGGGGACAGCCCCCCCCCAAAGCCCCCAGGGATGTA
ATTACGTCCCTCCCCCGCTAGGGGGCAGCAGCGAGCCGCCCGGGGCTCCGCTCCGGTCCGGCGCTCCCCC
CGCATCCCCGAGCCGGCAGCGTGCGGGGACAGCCCGGGCACGGGGAAGGTGGCACGGGATCGCTTTCCTC
TGAACGCTTCTCGCTGCTCTTTGAGCCTGCAGACACCTGGGGGGATACGGGGAAAAAGCTAGGCTGAAAG
ACCGGTTCTTAGAATGACACGCGCCTGGGAGCTCACGGGGACAGCCCCCCCCCAAAGCCCCCAGGGATGT
AATTACGTCCCTCCCCCGCTAGGGGGCAGCAGCGAGCCGCCCGGGGCTCCGCTCCGGTCCGGCGCTCCCC
CCGCATCCCCGAGCCGGCAGCGTGCGGGGACAGCCCGGGCACGGGGAAGGTGGCACGGGATCGCTTTCCT
CTGAACGCTTCTCGCTGCTCTTTGAGCCTGCAGACACCTGGGGGGATACGGGGAAAAAGCTAACTTCTGA
GACGACAACTTTGTATAGAAAAGTTGGCTCCGAATTCGCCCTTGACAGCAGAGATCCAGTTTGGTTAATT
AATTGGCTCCGGTGCCCGTCAGTGGGCAGAGCGCACATCGCCCACAGTCCCCGAGAAGTTGTGGGGAGGG
GTCGGCAATTGAACCGGTGCCTAGAGAAGGTGGCGCGGGGTAAACTGGGAAAGTGATGTCGTGTACTGGC
TCCGCCTTTTTCCCGAGGGTGGGGGAGAACCGTATATAAGTGCAGTAGTCGCCGTGAACGTTCTTTTTCG
CAACGGGTTTGCCGCCAGAACACAGGTAAGTGCCGTGTGTGGTTCCCGCGGGCCTGGCCTCTTTACGGGT
TATGGCCCTTGCGTGCCTTGAATTACTTCCACCTGGCTGCAGTACGTGATTCTTGATCCCGAGCTTCGGG
TTGGAAGTGGGTGGGAGAGTTCGAGGCCTTGCGCTTAAGGAGCCCCTTCGCCTCGTGCTTGAGTTGAGGC
CTGGCCTGGGCGCTGGGGCCGCCGCGTGCGAATCTGGTGGCACCTTCGCGCCTGTCTCGCTGCTTTCGAT
AAGTCTCTAGCCATTTAAAATTTTTGATGACCTGCTGCGACGCTTTTTTTCTGGCAAGATAGTCTTGTAA
ATGCGGGCCAAGATCTGCACACTGGTATTTCGGTTTTTGGGGCCGCGGGCGGCGACGGGGCCCGTGCGTC
CCAGCGCACATGTTCGGCGAGGCGGGGCCTGCGAGCGCGGCCACCGAGAATCGGACGGGGGTAGTCTCAA
GCTGGCCGGCCTGCTCTGGTGCCTGGCCTCGCGCCGCCGTGTATCGCCCCGCCCTGGGCGGCAAGGCTGG
CCCGGTCGGCACCAGTTGCGTGAGCGGAAAGATGGCCGCTTCCCGGCCCTGCTGCAGGGAGCTCAAAATG
GAGGACGCGGCGCTCGGGAGAGCGGGCGGGTGAGTCACCCACACAAAGGAAAAGGGCCTTTCCGTCCTCA
GCCGTCGCTTCATGTGACTCCACGGAGTACCGGGCGCCGTCCAGGCACCTCGATTAGTTCTCGAGCTTTT
GGAGTACGTCGTCTTTAGGTTGGGGGGAGGGGTTTTATGCGATGGAGTTTCCCCACACTGAGTGGGTGGA
GACTGAAGTTAGGCCAGCTTGGCACTTGATGTAATTCTCCTTGGAATTTGCCCTTTTTGAGTTTGGATCT
TGGTTCATTCTCAAGCCTCAGACAGTGGTTCAAAGTTTTTTTCTTCCATTTCAGGTGTCGTGAGAAGGGC
GAATTCGACCCAAGTTTGTACAAAAAAGCAGGCTGGATCCAGGTGCCACCATGGTGAGCGAGCTGATTAA
GGAGAACATGCACATGAAGCTGTACATGGAGGGCACCGTGAACAACCACCACTTCAAGTGCACATCCGAG
GGCGAAGGCAAGCCCTACGAGGGCACCCAGACCATGAGAATCAAGGCGGTCGAGGGCGGCCCTCTCCCCT
TCGCCTTCGACATCCTGGCTACCAGCTTCATGTACGGCAGCAAAACCTTCATCAACCACACCCAGGGCAT
CCCCGACTTCTTTAAGCAGTCCTTCCCCGAGGGCTTCACATGGGAGAGAGTCACCACATACGAAGATGGG
GGCGTGCTGACCGCTACCCAGGACACCAGCCTCCAGGACGGCTGCCTCATCTACAACGTCAAGATCAGAG
GGGTGAACTTCCCATCCAACGGCCCTGTGATGCAGAAGAAAACACTCGGCTGGGAGGCCTCCACCGAGAC
ACTGTACCCCGCTGACGGCGGCCTGGAAGGCAGAGCCGACATGGCCCTGAAGCTCGTGGGCGGGGGCCAC
CTGATCTGCAACCTTAAGACCACATACAGATCCAAGAAACCCGCTAAGAACCTCAAGATGCCCGGCGTCT
ACTATGTGGACAGGAGACTGGAAAGAATCAAGGAGGCCGACAAAGAGACATACGTCGAGCAGCACGAGGT
GGCTGTGGCCAGATACTGCGACCTCCCTAGCAAACTGGGGCACAAACTTAATTGAGAATTCTACCACCCA
GCTTTCTTGTACAAAGTGGTACGTCTCAAGACCAGAGGTCTCTGCTTCTTAGTGACCCAACCCTCGTCCC
CTTCCCTCCCAACCCTCGTCCCCTTCCCTCCCAACCCTCGTCCCCTTCCCTCCCAACCCTCGTCCCCTTC
CCTCAACCAGAAGAGACCTGTGCTTCACTCCTCAGGTGCAGGCTGCCTATCAGAAGGTGGTGGCTGGTGT
GGCCAATGCCCTGGCTCACAAATACCACTGAGATCTTTTTCCCTCTGCCAAAAATTATGGGGACATCATG
AAGCCCCTTGAGCATCTGACTTCTGGCTAATAAAGGAAATTTATTTTCATTGCAATAGTGTGTTGGAATT
TTTTGTGTCTCTCACTCGGAAGGACATATGGGAGGGCAAATCATTTAAAACATCAGAATGAGTATTTGGT
TTAGAGTTTGGCAACATATGCCCATATGCTGGCTGCCATGAACAAAGGTTGGCTATAAAGAGGTCATCAG
TATATGAAACAGCCCCCTGCTGTCCATTCCTTATTCCATAGAAAAGCCTTGACTTGAGGTTAGATTTTTT
TTATATTTTGTTTTGTGTTATTTTTTTCTTTAACATCCCTAAAATTTTCCTTACATGTTTTACTAGCCAG
ATTTTTCCTCCTCTCCTGACTACTCCCAGTCATAGCTGTCCCTCTTCTCTTATGGAGATCCCGAGCGGTG
CGTTTTTATGCTTGTAGTATTGTATAATGTTTTTAAGATCCAAGCTTCTGACCTCTTCTCTTCCTCCCAC
AGGGCCTCGAGACAATTGCATCGATGGTACCAGTGAAAGTCTGCAATGAATTCGAGTTGGCGCGCCTGTC
ATTCTAAATCTCTCTTTCAGCCTAAAGCTTTTTCCCCGTATCCCCCCAGGTGTCTGCAGGCTCAAAGAGC
AGCGAGAAGCGTTCAGAGGAAAGCGATCCCGTGCCACCTTCCCCGTGCCCGGGCTGTCCCCGCACGCTGC
CGGCTCGGGGATGCGGGGGGAGCGCCGGACCGGAGCGGAGCCCCGGGCGGCTCGCTGCTGCCCCCTAGCG
GGGGAGGGACGTAATTACATCCCTGGGGGCTTTGGGAGGGGGCTGTCCCCGTGAGCTCCCAGGCGCGCCT
GTCATTCTAAATCTCTCTTTCAGCCTAAAGCTTTTTCCCCGTATCCCCCCAGGTGTCTGCAGGCTCAAAG
AGCAGCGAGAAGCGTTCAGAGGAAAGCGATCCCGTGCCACCTTCCCCGTGCCCGGGCTGTCCCCGCACGC
TGCCGGCTCGGGGATGCGGGGGGAGCGCCGGACCGGAGCGGAGCCCCGGGCGGCTCGCTGCTGCCCCCTA
GCGGGGGAGGGACGTAATTACATCCCTGGGGGCTTTGGGGGGGGGCTGTCCCCGTGAGCTCCCAGGCGCG
CCAACTCGGTACCGTATCGATGTCGACGTTAACGCTAGTGATATCAACTTTGTATAGAAAAGTTGGCTCC
GAATTCGCCCTTGACAGCAGAGATCCAGTTTGGTTAATTAATTGGCTCCGGTGCCCGTCAGTGGGCAGAG
CGCACATCGCCCACAGTCCCCGAGAAGTTGTGGGGAGGGGTCGGCAATTGAACCGGTGCCTAGAGAAGGT
GGCGCGGGGTAAACTGGGAAAGTGATGTCGTGTACTGGCTCCGCCTTTTTCCCGAGGGTGGGGGAGAACC
GTATATAAGTGCAGTAGTCGCCGTGAACGTTCTTTTTCGCAACGGGTTTGCCGCCAGAACACAGGTAAGT
GCCGTGTGTGGTTCCCGCGGGCCTGGCCTCTTTACGGGTTATGGCCCTTGCGTGCCTTGAATTACTTCCA
CCTGGCTGCAGTACGTGATTCTTGATCCCGAGCTTCGGGTTGGAAGTGGGTGGGAGAGTTCGAGGCCTTG
CGCTTAAGGAGCCCCTTCGCCTCGTGCTTGAGTTGAGGCCTGGCCTGGGCGCTGGGGCCGCCGCGTGCGA
ATCTGGTGGCACCTTCGCGCCTGTCTCGCTGCTTTCGATAAGTCTCTAGCCATTTAAAATTTTTGATGAC
CTGCTGCGACGCTTTTTTTCTGGCAAGATAGTCTTGTAAATGCGGGCCAAGATCTGCACACTGGTATTTC
GGTTTTTGGGGCCGCGGGCGGCGACGGGGCCCGTGCGTCCCAGCGCACATGTTCGGCGAGGCGGGGCCTG
CGAGCGCGGCCACCGAGAATCGGACGGGGGTAGTCTCAAGCTGGCCGGCCTGCTCTGGTGCCTGGCCTCG
CGCCGCCGTGTATCGCCCCGCCCTGGGCGGCAAGGCTGGCCCGGTCGGCACCAGTTGCGTGAGCGGAAAG
ATGGCCGCTTCCCGGCCCTGCTGCAGGGAGCTCAAAATGGAGGACGCGGCGCTCGGGAGAGCGGGCGGGT
GAGTCACCCACACAAAGGAAAAGGGCCTTTCCGTCCTCAGCCGTCGCTTCATGTGACTCCACGGAGTACC
GGGCGCCGTCCAGGCACCTCGATTAGTTCTCGAGCTTTTGGAGTACGTCGTCTTTAGGTTGGGGGGAGGG
GTTTTATGCGATGGAGTTTCCCCACACTGAGTGGGTGGAGACTGAAGTTAGGCCAGCTTGGCACTTGATG
TAATTCTCCTTGGAATTTGCCCTTTTTGAGTTTGGATCTTGGTTCATTCTCAAGCCTCAGACAGTGGTTC
AAAGTTTTTTTCTTCCATTTCAGGTGTCGTGAGAAGGGCGAATTCGACCCAAGTTTGTACAAAAAAGCAG
GCTCGCCACCATGGTGAGCAAGGGCGAGGAGCTGTTCACCGGGGTGGTGCCCATCCTGGTCGAGCTGGAC
GGCGACGTAAACGGCCACAAGTTCAGCGTGAGGGGCGAGGGCGAGGGCGATGCCACCAACGGCAAGCTGA
CCCTGAAGTTCATCTGCACCACCGGCAAGCTGCCCGTGCCCTGGCCCACCCTCGTGACCACCCTGAGCCA
CGGCGTGCAGTGCTTCGCCCGCTACCCCGACCACATGAAGCAGCACGACTTCTTCAAGTCCGCCATGCCC
GAAGGCTACGTCCAGGAGCGCACCATCTTCTTCAAGGACGACGGCACCTACAAGACCCGCGCCGAGGTGA
AGTTCGAGGGCGACACCCTAGTGAACCGCATCGAGCTGAAGGGCGTCGACTTCAAGGAGGACGGCAACAT
CCTGGGGCACAAGCTGGAGTACAACTTCAACAGCCACAACATCTATATCATGGCCGTCAAGCAGAAGAAC
GGCATCAAGGTGAACTTCAAGATCCGCCACAACGTGGAGGACGGCAGCGTGCAGCTCGCCGACCACTACC
AGCAGAACACCCCCATCGGCGACGGCCCCGTGCTGCTGCCCGACAGCCACTACCTGAGCACCCAGTCCGT
GCTGAGCAAAGACCCCAACGAGAAGCGCGATCACATGGTCCTGCTGGAGTTCCGCACCGCCGCCGGGATC
ACTCTCGGCATGGACGAGCTGTACAAGTAATACCACCCAGCTTTCTTGTACAAAGTGGTACGCGTGAATT
CACTCCTCAGGTGCAGGCTGCCTATCAGAAGGTGGTGGCTGGTGTGGCCAATGCCCTGGCTCACAAATAC
CACTGAGATCTTTTTCCCTCTGCCAAAAATTATGGGGACATCATGAAGCCCCTTGAGCATCTGACTTCTG
GCTAATAAAGGAAATTTATTTTCATTGCAATAGTGTGTTGGAATTTTTTGTGTCTCTCACTCGGAAGGAC
ATATGGGAGGGCAAATCATTTAAAACATCAGAATGAGTATTTGGTTTAGAGTTTGGCAACATATGCCCAT
ATGCTGGCTGCCATGAACAAAGGTTGGCTATAAAGAGGTCATCAGTATATGAAACAGCCCCCTGCTGTCC
ATTCCTTATTCCATAGAAAAGCCTTGACTTGAGGTTAGATTTTTTTTATATTTTGTTTTGTGTTATTTTT
TTCTTTAACATCCCTAAAATTTTCCTTACATGTTTTACTAGCCAGATTTTTCCTCCTCTCCTGACTACTC
CCAGTCATAGCTGTCCCTCTTCTCTTATGGAGATCCCTCGACCTGCAGCCCAAGCTTGGCGTAATCATGG
TCATAGCTGTTTCCTGTGTGAAATTGTTATCCGCTCACAATTCCACACAACATACGAGCCGGAAGCATAA
AGTGTAAAGCCTGGGGTGCCTAATGAGTGAGCTAACTCACATTAATTGCGTTGCGCTCACTGCCCGCTTT
CCAGTCGGGAAACCTGTCGTGCCAGCGGATCGACAGTACTAAGCTTGGTCTAATACCCAATCTCTCGTCT
TATCCAGATGTTTTATACGCCTCTGGCCCGTGTCTCAAAATCTCTGATGTTACATTGCACAAGATAAAAT
AATATCATCATGAACAATAAAACTGTCTGCTTACATAAACAGTAATACAAGGGGTGTTATGAGCCATATT
CAACGGGAAACGTCGAGGCCGCGATTAAATTCCAACATGGATGCTGATTTATATGGGTATAAATGGGCTC
GCGATAATGTCGGGCAATCAGGTGCGACAATCTATCGCTTGTATGGGAAGCCCGATGCGCCAGAGTTGTT
TCTGAAACATGGCAAAGGTAGCGTTGCCAATGATGTTACAGATGAGATGGTCAGACTAAACTGGCTGACG
GAATTTATGCCTCTTCCGACCATCAAGCATTTTATCCGTACTCCTGATGATGCATGGTTACTCACCACTG
CGATCCCCGGAAAAACAGCATTCCAGGTATTAGAAGAATATCCTGATTCAGGTGAAAATATTGTTGATGC
GCTGGCAGTGTTCCTGCGCCGGTTGCATTCGATTCCTGTTTGTAATTGTCCTTTTAACAGCGATCGCGTA
TTTCGTCTCGCTCAGGCGCAATCACGAATGAATAACGGTTTGGTTGATGCGAGTGATTTTGATGACGAGC
GTAATGGCTGGCCTGTTGAACAAGTCTGGAAAGAAATGCATAAACTTTTGCCATTCTCACCGGATTCAGT
CGTCACTCATGGTGATTTCTCACTTGATAACCTTATTTTTGACGAGGGGAAATTAATAGGTTGTATTGAT
GTTGGACGAGTCGGAATCGCAGACCGATACCAGGATCTTGCCATCCTATGGAACTGCCTCGGTGAGTTTT
CTCCTTCATTACAGAAACGGCTTTTTCAAAAATATGGTATTGATAATCCTGATATGAATAAATTGCAGTT
TCATTTGATGCTCGATGAGTTTTTCTAATCAGAATTGGTTAATTGGTTGTAACACTGGCAGAGCATTACG
CTGACTTGACGGGACGGCGCAAGCTCATGACCAAAATCCCTTAACGTGAGTTACGCGTCGTTCCACTGAG
CGTCAGAGGTATCACTAGTATTACAGAGGTAAGTTATAACAGTCGCCTAACCC
Features (pLannotate 1.2.2; 28 found; start..end, strand, type, name):
     87..675     -  rep_origin     ori: high-copy-number ColE1/pMB1/pBR322/pUC origin of replication
    846..1706    -  CDS            AmpR: β-lactamase; bla; confers resistance to ampicillin, carbenicillin, and related antibiotics
   1707..1778    -  promoter       AmpR promoter: bla
   1857..2456    +  CDS            PuroR: puromycin N-acetyltransferase; pac from Streptomyces alboniger; confers resistance to puromycin
   2461..2541    +  CDS            HBB (fragment): HBB_PONPY - Experimental evidence at transcript level: Swiss-Prot protein existence level 2. Involved in oxygen transport from the lung to the various peripheral tissues. From Pongo pygmaeus (Bornean orangutan).
   2612..2667    +  polyA_signal   β-globin poly(A) signal: rabbit β-globin polyadenylation signal (Gil and Proudfoot, 1987)
   3646..3666    +  protein_bind   attB4: mutant version of attB; core recombination site for the Gateway® BP reaction BP Clonase™
   3734..3945    +  promoter       EF-1α core promoter: core promoter for human elongation factor EF-1α
   3946..4884    +  intron         EF-1α intron A: intron upstream of the start codon of human EF-1α
   4911..4931    +  protein_bind   attB1: mutant version of attB; core recombination site for the Gateway® BP reaction BP Clonase™
   4951..5646    +  CDS            mKate2: mKate2 is a basic (constitutively fluorescent) red fluorescent protein published in 2009, derived from Entacmaea quadricolor. It is reported to be a rapidly-maturing monomer with moderate acid sensitivity.
   5666..5690    -  protein_bind   attB2: mutant version of attB; recombination site for the Gateway® BP reaction BP Clonase™
   5834..5908    +  CDS            HBB (fragment): HBB_PONPY - Experimental evidence at transcript level: Swiss-Prot protein existence level 2. Involved in oxygen transport from the lung to the various peripheral tissues. From Pongo pygmaeus (Bornean orangutan).
   5979..6034    +  polyA_signal   β-globin poly(A) signal: rabbit β-globin polyadenylation signal (Gil and Proudfoot, 1987)
   6418..6443    +  misc_feature   SA: splice acceptor site
   7115..7135    +  protein_bind   attB4: mutant version of attB; core recombination site for the Gateway® BP reaction BP Clonase™
   7203..7414    +  promoter       EF-1α core promoter: core promoter for human elongation factor EF-1α
   7415..8353    +  intron         EF-1α intron A: intron upstream of the start codon of human EF-1α
   8380..8400    +  protein_bind   attB1: mutant version of attB; core recombination site for the Gateway® BP reaction BP Clonase™
   8411..9127    +  CDS            EBFP2: EBFP2 is a basic (constitutively fluorescent) blue fluorescent protein published in 2007, derived from Aequorea victoria. It is reported to be a rapidly-maturing monomer with moderate acid sensitivity.
   9135..9159    -  protein_bind   attB2: mutant version of attB; recombination site for the Gateway® BP reaction BP Clonase™
   9163..9243    +  CDS            HBB (fragment): HBB_PONPY - Experimental evidence at transcript level: Swiss-Prot protein existence level 2. Involved in oxygen transport from the lung to the various peripheral tissues. From Pongo pygmaeus (Bornean orangutan).
   9314..9369    +  polyA_signal   β-globin poly(A) signal: rabbit β-globin polyadenylation signal (Gil and Proudfoot, 1987)
   9752..9774    -  protein_bind   lac operator (fragment): The lac repressor binds to the lac operator to inhibit transcription in E. coli. This inhibition can be relieved by adding lactose or isopropyl-β-D-thiogalactopyranoside (IPTG). lac repressor encoded by lacI
   9778..9808    -  promoter       lac promoter: promoter for the E. coli lac operon
   9823..9844    -  protein_bind   CAP binding site: CAP binding activates transcription in the presence of cAMP. E. coli catabolite activator protein
   9857..9896    -  CDS            lacI (fragment): lac repressor; lacI; The lac repressor binds to the lac operator to inhibit transcription in E. coli. This inhibition can be relieved by adding lactose or isopropyl-β-D-thiogalactopyranoside (IPTG).
  10069..10878   +  CDS            KanR: aminoglycoside phosphotransferase; aph(3')-Ia; confers resistance to kanamycin in bacteria or G418 (Geneticin®) in eukaryotes
