[The description below was written by a language model from this plasmid's Addgene catalogue record and pLannotate feature annotations shown in this document.]
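Description:
LSB-hsa-miR-5196-5p is an 11 kb mammalian expression plasmid built on the Low Sensor Backbone (LSB), designed as a two-colour fluorescent sensor of microRNA activity. It replicates in E. coli from a high-copy ColE1/pUC-type origin and carries both an ampicillin (β-lactamase) and a kanamycin (aph(3')-Ia) resistance gene, so it is maintained under dual selection. A puromycin N-acetyltransferase coding sequence followed by a rabbit β-globin polyadenylation signal is also present for puromycin selection in mammalian cells. No dedicated promoter for it is annotated in the feature table.

The payload consists of two parallel transcription units in the same orientation. Each uses the human EF-1α core promoter with its intron A, flanked by Gateway attB4/attB1/attB2 scars left from assembly, and each ends in a β-globin 3' region and poly(A) signal. The first unit expresses the red fluorescent protein mKate2. According to the record, its 3' UTR carries the target site for human miR-5196-5p, although the site is not annotated as a separate feature; the gap between attB2 and the β-globin sequence is a plausible location for it. The second unit expresses the blue protein EBFP2 without a miRNA target and serves as an internal reference for plasmid dose and transcriptional activity. When miR-5196-5p is active in transfected cells, mKate2 output is repressed relative to EBFP2, so the red-to-blue ratio gives a readout of miRNA activity.

The depositor notes that the repeated poly(A) elements make the plasmid inherently unstable through recombination. There are also small discrepancies between the deposited sequence and the physical plasmid, including short insertions flanking the puromycin gene that do not impair selection.
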