Addgene plasmid #103605: LSB-hsa-miR-5196-5p
Purpose: Used to sense miRNA activity using fluorescence based tools. hsa-miR-5196-5p target in 3' UTR of of mKate. miRNA activity can be measured by the repression of mKate2 relative to EBFP2 fluorescent proteins . Plasmid is inherently unstable; please see Depositor Comments
Depositing lab: Ron Weiss. Depositing organization: Massachusetts Institute of Technology. Publication: A mixed antagonistic/synergistic miRNA repression model enables accurate predictions of multi-input miRNA sensor activity. Gam JJ, Babb J, Weiss R. Nat Commun. 2018 Jun 22;9(1):2430. doi: 10.1038/s41467-018-04575-0. PubMed 29934631.
Backbone
  Vector backbone: Low Sensor Backbone (LSB)
  Vector type: Mammalian Expression, Synthetic Biology
Growth in bacteria
  Bacterial resistance: Ampicillin and Kanamycin, 100 & 50 μg/mL
  Growth temperature: 30°C
  Growth strain: NEB Stable
  Copy number: High Copy
Gene/Insert
  Gene/Insert name: hsa-miR-5196-5p target
  Species: H. sapiens (human)
  Entrez Gene: MIR5196 (a.k.a. mir-5196)
  Promoter: EF-1a
  Cloning method: Gibson Cloning
Terms and licenses: Academic/Nonprofit Terms; Industry Terms: Not Available to Industry
Depositor comments: Please note that this plasmid is inherently unstable due to a repeating poly A element. We recommend performing a diagnostic digest on multiple colonies upon receipt. The depositors would like to note the presence of several discrepancies between the depositor sequence and physical plasmid sequence. In particular, the sequences upstream and downstream of the puromycin coding region have 10 bp insertions which do not affect the ability to perform puromycin selection. The sequences for those regions within the physical plasmids are as follows: Upstream of Puro: GAATTCGACCGCCTGTCTCAAGGTGCCACC; Downstream of Puro: GCTTTGAGACTACGCGTGAATTCACTCCTC. Please contact if you are interested in this plasmid prior to placing an order.
How to cite: LSB-hsa-miR-5196-5p was a gift from Ron Weiss (Addgene plasmid # 103605 ; http://n2t.net/addgene:103605 ; RRID:Addgene_103605)
