>Addgene plasmid #103605 | LSB-hsa-miR-5196-5p | depositor partial sequence | sequence record 196259 | hsa-miR-5196-5p target
CCCAACCCTCGTCCCCTTCCCT
